>Addgene plasmid #141020 | pENTR2-L3-SfoI-Cerulean-PBL-R1 | depositor full sequence | sequence record 273816 | Full Sequence
GAGGGCCTATTTCCCATGATTCCTTCATATTTGCATATACGATACAAGGCTGTTAGAGAGATAATTGGAA
TTAATTTGACTGTAAACACAAAGATATTAGTACAAAATACGTGACGTAGAAAGTAATAATTTCTTGGGTA
GTTTGCAGTTTTAAAATTATGTTTTAAAATGGACTATCATATGCTTACCGTAACTTGAAAGTATTTCGAT
TTCTTGGCTTTATATATCTTGTGGAAAGGACGAAACACCGGGTCTTCGAGAAGACCTGTTTTAGAGCTAG
AAATAGCAAGTTAAAATAAGGCTAGTCCGTTATCAACTTGAAAAAGTGGCACCGAGTCGGTGCTTTTTTG
TTTTAGAGCTAGAAATAGCAAGTTAAAATAAGGCTAGTCCGTTTTTAGCGCGTGCGCCAATTCTGCAGAC
AAATGGCTCTAGAGGTACCCGTTACATAACTTACGGTAAATGGCCCGCCTGGCTGACCGCCCAACGACCC
CCGCCCATTGACGTCAATAGTAACGCCAATAGGGACTTTCCATTGACGTCAATGGGTGGAGTATTTACGG
TAAACTGCCCACTTGGCAGTACATCAAGTGTATCATATGCCAAGTACGCCCCCTATTGACGTCAATGACG
GTAAATGGCCCGCCTGGCATTGTGCCCAGTACATGACCTTATGGGACTTTCCTACTTGGCAGTACATCTA
CGTATTAGTCATCGCTATTACCATGGTCGAGGTGAGCCCCACGTTCTGCTTCACTCTCCCCATCTCCCCC
CCCTCCCCACCCCCAATTTTGTATTTATTTATTTTTTAATTATTTTGTGCAGCGATGGGGGCGGGGGGGG
GGGGGGGGCGCGCGCCAGGCGGGGCGGGGCGGGGCGAGGGGCGGGGCGGGGCGAGGCGGAGAGGTGCGGC
GGCAGCCAATCAGAGCGGCGCGCTCCGAAAGTTTCCTTTTATGGCGAGGCGGCGGCGGCGGCGGCCCTAT
AAAAAGCGAAGCGCGCGGCGGGCGGGAGTCGCTGCGACGCTGCCTTCGCCCCGTGCCCCGCTCCGCCGCC
GCCTCGCGCCGCCCGCCCCGGCTCTGACTGACCGCGTTACTCCCACAGGTGAGCGGGCGGGACGGCCCTT
CTCCTCCGGGCTGTAATTAGCTGAGCAAGAGGTAAGGGTTTAAGGGATGGTTGGTTGGTGGGGTATTAAT
GTTTAATTACCTGGAGCACCTGCCTGAAATCACTTTTTTTCAGGTTGGACCGGTGTAAAACGACGGCCAG
TCTTAAGCTCGGGCCCCAAATAATGATTTTATTTCGACTGATAGTGACCTGTTCGTTGCAACAAATTGAT
GAGCAATGCTTTTTTATAATGCCAACTTTGTATAATAAAGTTGTTGCCACCATGGGCGCCACGAACTTCT
CTCTGTTAAAGCAAGCAGGAGACGTGGAAGAAAACCCCGGTCCTGTTAGCAAGGGCGAGGAGCTGTTCAC
CGGGGTGGTGCCCATCCTGGTCGAGCTGGACGGCGACGTAAACGGCCACAAGTTCAGCGTGTCCGGCGAG
GGCGAGGGCGATGCCACCTACGGCAAGCTGACCCTGAAGTTCATCTGCACCACCGGCAAGCTGCCCGTGC
CCTGGCCCACCCTCGTGACCACCCTGACCTGGGGCGTGCAGTGCTTCGCCCGCTACCCCGACCACATGAA
GCAGCACGACTTCTTCAAGTCCGCCATGCCCGAAGGCTACGTCCAGGAGCGCACCATCTTCTTCAAGGAC
GACGGCAACTACAAGACCCGCGCCGAGGTGAAGTTCGAGGGCGACACCCTGGTGAACCGCATCGAGCTGA
AGGGCATCGACTTCAAGGAGGACGGCAACATCCTGGGGCACAAGCTGGAGTACAACGCCATCAGCGACAA
CGTCTATATCACCGCCGACAAGCAGAAGAACGGCATCAAGGCCAACTTCAAGATCCGCCACAACATCGAG
GACGGCAGCGTGCAGCTCGCCGACCACTACCAGCAGAACACCCCCATCGGCGACGGCCCCGTGCTGCTGC
CCGACAACCACTACCTGAGCACCCAGTCCAAGCTGAGCAAAGACCCCAACGAGAAGCGCGATCACATGGT
CCTGCTGGAGTTCGTGACCGCCGCCGGGATCACTCTCGGCATGGACGAGCTGTACAAGGAATTTTAACCC
TAGAAAGATAATCATATTGTGACGTACGTTAAAGATAATCATGCGTAAAATTGACGCATGTGTTTTATCG
GTCTGTATATCGAGGTCCCGTGAGGCGTTTGAATAGATATTAAGTTTTATTATATTTACACTTACATACT
AATAATAAATTCAACAAACAATTCTTTTACGTGACTTTTAAGATTTAACTCAAACAAAAACTCAAAATTT
CTTCTATAAAGTAACAAAACTCAAGTTTGTACAAAAAAGTTGAACGAGAAACGTAAAATGATATAAATAT
CAATATATTAAATTAGATTTTGCATAAAAAACAGACTACATAATACTGTAAAACACAACATATGCAGTCA
CTATGAATCAACTACTTAGATGGTATTAGTGACCTGTAGAATTCTAACTAGAGCTCGCTGATCAGCCTCG
ACTGTGCCTTCTAGTTGCCAGCCATCTGTTGTTTGCCCCTCCCCCGTGCCTTCCTTGACCCTGGAAGGTG
CCACTCCCACTGTCCTTTCCTAATAAAATGAGGAAATTGCATCGCATTGTCTGAGTAGGTGTCATTCTAT
TCTGGGGGGTGGGGTGGGGCAGGACAGCAAGGGGGAGGATTGGGAAGAGAATAGCAGGCATGCTGGGGAG
CGGCCGCGATATCCCCTATAGTGAGTCGTATTACATGGTCATAGCTGTTTCCTGGCAGCTCTGGCCCGTG
TCTCAAAATCTCTGATGTTACATTGCACAAGATAAAAATATATCATCATGAACAATAAAACTGTCTGCTT
ACATAAACAGTAATACAAGGGGTGTTATGAGCCATATTCAACGGGAAACGTCGAGGCCGCGATTAAATTC
CAACATGGATGCTGATTTATATGGGTATAAATGGGCTCGCGATAATGTCGGGCAATCAGGTGCGACAATC
TATCGCTTGTATGGGAAGCCCGATGCGCCAGAGTTGTTTCTGAAACATGGCAAAGGTAGCGTTGCCAATG
ATGTTACAGATGAGATGGTCAGACTAAACTGGCTGACGGAATTTATGCCTCTTCCGACCATCAAGCATTT
TATCCGTACTCCTGATGATGCATGGTTACTCACCACTGCGATCCCCGGAAAAACAGCATTCCAGGTATTA
GAAGAATATCCTGATTCAGGTGAAAATATTGTTGATGCGCTGGCAGTGTTCCTGCGCCGGTTGCATTCGA
TTCCTGTTTGTAATTGTCCTTTTAACAGCGATCGCGTATTTCGTCTCGCTCAGGCGCAATCACGAATGAA
TAACGGTTTGGTTGATGCGAGTGATTTTGATGACGAGCGTAATGGCTGGCCTGTTGAACAAGTCTGGAAA
GAAATGCATAAACTTTTGCCATTCTCACCGGATTCAGTCGTCACTCATGGTGATTTCTCACTTGATAACC
TTATTTTTGACGAGGGGAAATTAATAGGTTGTATTGATGTTGGACGAGTCGGAATCGCAGACCGATACCA
GGATCTTGCCATCCTATGGAACTGCCTCGGTGAGTTTTCTCCTTCATTACAGAAACGGCTTTTTCAAAAA
TATGGTATTGATAATCCTGATATGAATAAATTGCAGTTTCATTTGATGCTCGATGAGTTTTTCTAATCAG
AATTGGTTAATTGGTTGTAACACTGGCAGAGCATTACGCTGACTTGACGGGACGGCGCAAGCTCATGACC
AAAATCCCTTAACGTGAGTTACGCGTCGTTCCACTGAGCGTCAGACCCCGTAGAAAAGATCAAAGGATCT
TCTTGAGATCCTTTTTTTCTGCGCGTAATCTGCTGCTTGCAAACAAAAAAACCACCGCTACCAGCGGTGG
TTTGTTTGCCGGATCAAGAGCTACCAACTCTTTTTCCGAAGGTAACTGGCTTCAGCAGAGCGCAGATACC
AAATACTGTCCTTCTAGTGTAGCCGTAGTTAGGCCACCACTTCAAGAACTCTGTAGCACCGCCTACATAC
CTCGCTCTGCTAATCCTGTTACCAGTGGCTGCTGCCAGTGGCGATAAGTCGTGTCTTACCGGGTTGGACT
CAAGACGATAGTTACCGGATAAGGCGCAGCGGTCGGGCTGAACGGGGGGTTCGTGCACACAGCCCAGCTT
GGAGCGAACGACCTACACCGAACTGAGATACCTACAGCGTGAGCTATGAGAAAGCGCCACGCTTCCCGAA
GGGAGAAAGGCGGACAGGTATCCGGTAAGCGGCAGGGTCGGAACAGGAGAGCGCACGAGGGAGCTTCCAG
GGGGAAACGCCTGGTATCTTTATAGTCCTGTCGGGTTTCGCCACCTCTGACTTGAGCGTCGATTTTTGTG
ATGCTCGTCAGGGGGGCGGAGCCTATGGAAAAACGCCAGCAACGCGGCCTTTTTACGGTTCCTGGCCTTT
TGCTGGCCTTTTGCTCACATGT
Features (pLannotate 1.2.2; 16 found; start..end, strand, type, name):
      1..241     +  promoter       U6 promoter: RNA polymerase III promoter for human U6 snRNA
    268..343     +  misc_RNA       gRNA scaffold: guide RNA scaffold for the Streptococcus pyogenes CRISPR/Cas9 system
    350..393     +  misc_RNA       gRNA scaffold (fragment): guide RNA scaffold for the Streptococcus pyogenes CRISPR/Cas9 system
    440..725     +  enhancer       CMV enhancer: human cytomegalovirus immediate early enhancer; contains an 18-bp deletion relative to the standard CMV enhancer
    727..1004    +  promoter       chicken β-actin promoter: No description available
   1005..1233    +  intron         hybrid intron: hybrid between chicken β-actin (CBA) and minute virus of mice (MMV) introns (Gray et al., 2011)
   1244..1261    -  CDS            lacZα (fragment): LacZα fragment of β-galactosidase; lacZ fragment
   1277..1362    +  protein_bind   attL1 (fragment): mutant version of attL; recombination site for the Gateway® LR reaction LR Clonase™
   1353..1373    +  protein_bind   attB3: mutant version of attB; core recombination site for the Gateway® BP reaction BP Clonase™
   1388..1444    +  CDS            P2A: 2A peptide from porcine teschovirus-1 polyprotein Eukaryotic ribosomes fail to insert a peptide bond between the Gly and Pro residues, yielding separate polypeptides.
   1445..2158    +  CDS            mCerulean: mCerulean is a basic (constitutively fluorescent) cyan fluorescent protein published in 2005, derived from Aequorea victoria. It is reported to be a very rapidly-maturing monomer.
   2402..2525    +  protein_bind   attR1: mutant version of attR; recombination site for the Gateway® LR reaction LR Clonase™
   2592..2703    +  polyA_signal   bGH poly(A) signal: bovine growth hormone polyadenylation signal
   2815..2833    -  promoter       T7 promoter: promoter for bacteriophage T7 RNA polymerase
   2967..3776    +  CDS            KanR: aminoglycoside phosphotransferase; aph(3')-Ia; confers resistance to kanamycin in bacteria or G418 (Geneticin®) in eukaryotes
   3923..4511    +  rep_origin     ori: high-copy-number ColE1/pMB1/pBR322/pUC origin of replication
