>Addgene plasmid #141020 | pENTR2-L3-SfoI-Cerulean-PBL-R1 | addgene full sequence | sequence record 302051 | Addgene NGS Result
GAGGGCCTATTTCCCATGATTCCTTCATATTTGCATATACGATACAAGGCTGTTAGAGAGATAATTGGAA
TTAATTTGACTGTAAACACAAAGATATTAGTACAAAATACGTGACGTAGAAAGTAATAATTTCTTGGGTA
GTTTGCAGTTTTAAAATTATGTTTTAAAATGGACTATCATATGCTTACCGTAACTTGAAAGTATTTCGAT
TTCTTGGCTTTATATATCTTGTGGAAAGGACGAAACACCGGGTCTTCGAGAAGACCTGTTTTAGAGCTAG
AAATAGCAAGTTAAAATAAGGCTAGTCCGTTATCAACTTGAAAAAGTGGCACCGAGTCGGTGCTTTTTTG
TTTTAGAGCTAGAAATAGCAAGTTAAAATAAGGCTAGTCCGTTTTTAGCGCGTGCGCCAATTCTGCAGAC
AAATGGCTCTAGAGGTACCCGTTACATAACTTACGGTAAATGGCCCGCCTGGCTGACCGCCCAACGACCC
CCGCCCATTGACGTCAATAGTAACGCCAATAGGGACTTTCCATTGACGTCAATGGGTGGAGTATTTACGG
TAAACTGCCCACTTGGCAGTACATCAAGTGTATCATATGCCAAGTACGCCCCCTATTGACGTCAATGACG
GTAAATGGCCCGCCTGGCATTGTGCCCAGTACATGACCTTATGGGACTTTCCTACTTGGCAGTACATCTA
CGTATTAGTCATCGCTATTACCATGGTCGAGGTGAGCCCCACGTTCTGCTTCACTCTCCCCATCTCCCCC
CCCTCCCCACCCCCAATTTTGTATTTATTTATTTTTTAATTATTTTGTGCAGCGATGGGGGCGGGGGGGG
GGGGGGGGCGCGCGCCRGGSGGGGSGGGGSGGGGSGGGGGGSGGGGSGGGGSGRGGCGGAGAGGTGCGGC
GGCAGCCAATCAGAGCGGCGCGCTCCGAAAGTTTCCTTTTATGGCGAGGCGGCGGCGGCGGCGGCCCTAT
AAAAAGCGAAGCGCGCGGCGGGCGGGAGTCGCTGCGCGCTGCCTTCGCCCCGTGCCCCGCTCCGCCGCCG
CCTCGCGCCGCCCGCCCCGGCTCTGACTGACCGCGTTACTCCCACAGGTGAGCGGGCGGGACGGCCCTTC
TCCTCCGGGCTGTAATTAGCTGAGCAAGAGGTAAGGGTTTAAGGGATGGTTGGTTGGTGGGGTATTAATG
TTTAATTACCTGGAGCACCTGCCTGAAATCACTTTTTTTCAGGTTGGACCGGTGTAAAACGACGGCCAGT
CTTAAGCTCGGGCCCCAAATAATGATTTTATTTCGACTGATAGTGACCTGTTCGTTGCAACAAATTGATG
AGCAATGCTTTTTTATAATGCCAACTTTGTATAATAAAGTTGTTGCCACCATGGGCGCCACGAACTTCTC
TCTGTTAAAGCAAGCAGGAGACGTGGAAGAAAACCCCGGTCCTGTTAGCAAGGGCGAGGAGCTGTTCACC
GGGGTGGTGCCCATCCTGGTCGAGCTGGACGGCGACGTAAACGGCCACAAGTTCAGCGTGTCCGGCGAGG
GCGAGGGCGATGCCACCTACGGCAAGCTGACCCTGAAGTTCATCTGCACCACCGGCAAGCTGCCCGTGCC
CTGGCCCACCCTCGTGACCACCCTGACCTGGGGCGTGCAGTGCTTCGCCCGCTACCCCGACCACATGAAG
CAGCACGACTTCTTCAAGTCCGCCATGCCCGAAGGCTACGTCCAGGAGCGCACCATCTTCTTCAAGGACG
ACGGCAACTACAAGACCCGCGCCGAGGTGAAGTTCGAGGGCGACACCCTGGTGAACCGCATCGAGCTGAA
GGGCATCGACTTCAAGGAGGACGGCAACATCCTGGGGCACAAGCTGGAGTACAACGCCATCAGCGACAAC
GTCTATATCACCGCCGACAAGCAGAAGAACGGCATCAAGGCCAACTTCAAGATCCGCCACAACATCGAGG
ACGGCAGCGTGCAGCTCGCCGACCACTACCAGCAGAACACCCCCATCGGCGACGGCCCCGTGCTGCTGCC
CGACAACCACTACCTGAGCACCCAGTCCAAGCTGAGCAAAGACCCCAACGAGAAGCGCGATCACATGGTC
CTGCTGGAGTTCGTGACCGCCGCCGGGATCACTCTCGGCATGGACGAGCTGTACAAGGAATTTTAACCCT
AGAAAGATAATCATATTGTGACGTACGTTAAAGATAATCATGCGTAAAATTGACGCATGTGTTTTATCGG
TCTGTATATCGAGGTCCCGTGAGGCGTTTGAATAGATATTAAGTTTTATTATATTTACACTTACATACTA
ATAATAAATTCAACAAACAATTCTTTTACGTGACTTTTAAGATTTAACTCAAACAAAAACTCAAAATTTC
TTCTATAAAGTAACAAAACTCAAGTTTGTACAAAAAAGTTGAACGAGAAACGTAAAATGATATAAATATC
AATATATTAAATTAGATTTTGCATAAAAAACAGACTACATAATACTGTAAAACACAACATATGCAGTCAC
TATGAACCAACTACTTAGATGGTATTAGTGACCTGTAGAATTCTAACTAGAGCTCGCTGATCAGCCTCGA
CTGTGCCTTCTAGTTGCCAGCCATCTGTTGTTTGCCCCTCCCCCGTGCCTTCCTTGACCCTGGAAGGTGC
CACTCCCACTGTCCTTTCCTAATAAAATGAGGAAATTGCATCGCATTGTCTGAGTAGGTGTCATTCTATT
CTGGGGGGTGGGGTGGGGCAGGACAGCAAGGGGGAGGATTGGGAAGAGAATAGCAGGCATGCTGGGGAGC
GGCCGCGATATCCCCTATAGTGAGTCGTATTACATGGTCATAGCTGTTTCCTGGCAGCTCTGGCCCGTGT
CTCAAAATCTCTGATGTTACATTGCACAAGATAAAAATATATCATCATGAACAATAAAACTGTCTGCTTA
CATAAACAGTAATACAAGGGGTGTTATGAGCCATATTCAACGGGAAACGTCGAGGCCGCGATTAAATTCC
AACATGGATGCTGATTTATATGGGTATAAATGGGCTCGCGATAATGTCGGGCAATCAGGTGCGACAATCT
ATCGCTTGTATGGGAAGCCCGATGCGCCAGAGTTGTTTCTGAAACATGGCAAAGGTAGCGTTGCCAATGA
TGTTACAGATGAGATGGTCAGACTAAACTGGCTGACGGAATTTATGCCTCTTCCGACCATCAAGCATTTT
ATCCGTACTCCTGATGATGCATGGTTACTCACCACTGCGATCCCCGGAAAAACAGCATTCCAGGTATTAG
AAGAATATCCTGATTCAGGTGAAAATATTGTTGATGCGCTGGCAGTGTTCCTGCGCCGGTTGCATTCGAT
TCCTGTTTGTAATTGTCCTTTTAACAGCGATCGCGTATTTCGTCTCGCTCAGGCGCAATCACGAATGAAT
AACGGTTTGGTTGATGCGAGTGATTTTGATGACGAGCGTAATGGCTGGCCTGTTGAACAAGTCTGGAAAG
AAATGCATAAACTTTTGCCATTCTCACCGGATTCAGTCGTCACTCATGGTGATTTCTCACTTGATAACCT
TATTTTTGACGAGGGGAAATTAATAGGTTGTATTGATGTTGGACGAGTCGGAATCGCAGACCGATACCAG
GATCTTGCCATCCTATGGAACTGCCTCGGTGAGTTTTCTCCTTCATTACAGAAACGGCTTTTTCAAAAAT
ATGGTATTGATAATCCTGATATGAATAAATTGCAGTTTCATTTGATGCTCGATGAGTTTTTCTAATCAGA
ATTGGTTAATTGGTTGTAACACTGGCAGAGCATTACGCTGACTTGACGGGACGGCGCAAGCTCATGACCA
AAATCCCTTAACGTGAGTTACGCGTCGTTCCACTGAGCGTCAGACCCCGTAGAAAAGATCAAAGGATCTT
CTTGAGATCCTTTTTTTCTGCGCGTAATCTGCTGCTTGCAAACAAAAAAACCACCGCTACCAGCGGTGGT
TTGTTTGCCGGATCAAGAGCTACCAACTCTTTTTCCGAAGGTAACTGGCTTCAGCAGAGCGCAGATACCA
AATACTGTTCTTCTAGTGTAGCCGTAGTTAGGCCACCACTTCAAGAACTCTGTAGCACCGCCTACATACC
TCGCTCTGCTAATCCTGTTACCAGTGGCTGCTGCCAGTGGCGATAAGTCGTGTCTTACCGGGTTGGACTC
AAGACGATAGTTACCGGATAAGGCGCAGCGGTCGGGCTGAACGGGGGGTTCGTGCACACAGCCCAGCTTG
GAGCGAACGACCTACACCGAACTGAGATACCTACAGCGTGAGCTATGAGAAAGCGCCACGCTTCCCGAAG
GGAGAAAGGCGGACAGGTATCCGGTAAGCGGCAGGGTCGGAACAGGAGAGCGCACGAGGGAGCTTCCAGG
GGGAAACGCCTGGTATCTTTATAGTCCTGTCGGGTTTCGCCACCTCTGACTTGAGCGTCGATTTTTGTGA
TGCTCGTCAGGGGGGCGGAGCCTATGGAAAAACGCCAGCAACGCGGCCTTTTTACGGTTCCTGGCCTTTT
GCTGGCCTTTTGCTCACATGT
Features (pLannotate 1.2.2; 16 found; start..end, strand, type, name):
      1..241     +  promoter       U6 promoter: RNA polymerase III promoter for human U6 snRNA
    268..343     +  misc_RNA       gRNA scaffold: guide RNA scaffold for the Streptococcus pyogenes CRISPR/Cas9 system
    350..393     +  misc_RNA       gRNA scaffold (fragment): guide RNA scaffold for the Streptococcus pyogenes CRISPR/Cas9 system
    440..725     +  enhancer       CMV enhancer: human cytomegalovirus immediate early enhancer; contains an 18-bp deletion relative to the standard CMV enhancer
    727..1004    +  promoter       chicken β-actin promoter: No description available
   1005..1232    +  intron         hybrid intron: hybrid between chicken β-actin (CBA) and minute virus of mice (MMV) introns (Gray et al., 2011)
   1243..1260    -  CDS            lacZα (fragment): LacZα fragment of β-galactosidase; lacZ fragment
   1276..1361    +  protein_bind   attL1 (fragment): mutant version of attL; recombination site for the Gateway® LR reaction LR Clonase™
   1352..1372    +  protein_bind   attB3: mutant version of attB; core recombination site for the Gateway® BP reaction BP Clonase™
   1387..1443    +  CDS            P2A: 2A peptide from porcine teschovirus-1 polyprotein Eukaryotic ribosomes fail to insert a peptide bond between the Gly and Pro residues, yielding separate polypeptides.
   1444..2157    +  CDS            mCerulean: mCerulean is a basic (constitutively fluorescent) cyan fluorescent protein published in 2005, derived from Aequorea victoria. It is reported to be a very rapidly-maturing monomer.
   2401..2524    +  protein_bind   attR1: mutant version of attR; recombination site for the Gateway® LR reaction LR Clonase™
   2591..2702    +  polyA_signal   bGH poly(A) signal: bovine growth hormone polyadenylation signal
   2814..2832    -  promoter       T7 promoter: promoter for bacteriophage T7 RNA polymerase
   2966..3775    +  CDS            KanR: aminoglycoside phosphotransferase; aph(3')-Ia; confers resistance to kanamycin in bacteria or G418 (Geneticin®) in eukaryotes
   3922..4510    +  rep_origin     ori: high-copy-number ColE1/pMB1/pBR322/pUC origin of replication
