[The description below was written by a language model from this plasmid's Addgene catalogue record and pLannotate feature annotations shown in this document.]
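Description:
pENTR2-L3-SfoI-Cerulean-PBL-R1 is a Multisite Gateway entry clone built on a pDONR-type backbone and catalogued as a mammalian expression vector. It serves as one module in a toolbox for assembling knock-in gene-targeting vectors. It is maintained in E. coli at high copy from a ColE1/pUC-type origin and selected with kanamycin through an aph(3')-Ia resistance gene. The two sequence records, one from the depositor and one from repository sequencing, differ by a single nucleotide in length and give the same feature annotation.

The transferable cassette lies between an attL-type site with an attB3 core (the "L3" of the name, which the annotation software labels as an attL1 fragment) and an attR1 site. Inside it, a P2A peptide coding sequence is followed directly by the cyan fluorescent protein mCerulean, an arrangement suited to in-frame fusion behind an upstream coding sequence so that the reporter is released as a separate polypeptide. The name indicates an SfoI site near the L3 end and a "PBL" element near R1. The roughly 240 nt between mCerulean and attR1 is unannotated, and the record does not define PBL.

Outside the att sites, the tables also show a human U6 promoter with an S. pyogenes gRNA scaffold plus a partial second scaffold, a CMV enhancer/chicken β-actin promoter with a hybrid intron upstream of L3, and a bGH polyadenylation signal downstream of R1. The record does not explain the role of these flanking elements. They would not be carried over in an LR reaction, which moves only the att-flanked segment into the assembled targeting vector.
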