Addgene plasmid #141020: pENTR2-L3-SfoI-Cerulean-PBL-R1
Purpose: Mutisite Gateway mediated vector construction
Depositing lab: Hideyuki Okano. Depositing organization: Keio University. Publication: A versatile toolbox for knock-in gene targeting based on the Multisite Gateway technology. Yoshimatsu S, Sone T, Nakajima M, Sato T, Okochi R, Ishikawa M, Nakamura M, Sasaki E, Shiozawa S, Okano H. PLoS One. 2019 Aug 27;14(8):e0221164. doi: 10.1371/journal.pone.0221164. eCollection 2019. PubMed 31454364.
Backbone
  Vector backbone: pDONR
  Backbone manufacturer: Thermo Fisher Scientific
  Vector type: Mammalian Expression
Growth in bacteria
  Bacterial resistance: Kanamycin, 50 μg/mL
  Growth temperature: 37°C
  Growth strain: DH5alpha
  Copy number: High Copy
Gene/Insert
  Gene/Insert name: mCerulean
  Species: Synthetic
  Cloning method: Restriction Enzyme; 5′ cloning site Unknown (unknown if destroyed)
Terms and licenses: Academic/Nonprofit Terms; Industry Terms: Not Available to Industry
How to cite: pENTR2-L3-SfoI-Cerulean-PBL-R1 was a gift from Hideyuki Okano (Addgene plasmid # 141020 ; http://n2t.net/addgene:141020 ; RRID:Addgene_141020)
